Addgene plasmid #170937: EF1A_Hygro_P2A_RUNX1_H78R_Barcode
Purpose: Overexpression of RUNX1 H78R mutant protein.
Depositing lab: Prashant Mali. Depositing organization: University of California, San Diego (UCSD). Publication: Interface-guided phenotyping of coding variants in the transcription factor RUNX1. Ozturk K, Panwala R, Sheen J, Ford K, Jayne N, Portell A, Zhang DE, Hutter S, Haferlach T, Ideker T, Mali P, Carter H. Cell Rep. 2024 Jul 4;43(7):114436. doi: 10.1016/j.celrep.2024.114436. PubMed 38968069.
Backbone
  Vector backbone: EF1a_mCherry_P2A_Hygro_Barcode
  Backbone manufacturer: Prashant Mali (Addgene #120426)
  Backbone size w/o insert (bp): 9508
  Vector type: Mammalian Expression, Lentiviral
  Selectable markers: Hygromycin
Growth in bacteria
  Bacterial resistance: Ampicillin, 100 μg/mL
  Growth temperature: 37°C
  Growth strain: NEB Stable
  Copy number: High Copy
Gene/Insert
  Gene/Insert name: RUNX1 (alt name: AML1)
  Species: H. sapiens (human)
  Insert size (bp): 1359
  Mutation: H78R
  Entrez Gene: RUNX1 (a.k.a. AML1, AML1-EVI-1, AMLCR1, CBF2alpha, CBFA2, EVI-1, PEBP2aB, PEBP2alpha)
  Promoter: Ef1A
  Cloning method: Gibson Cloning
  Sequencing primers: 5′ CTGTGTAGAAGTACTCGCCGATAGTG; 3′ TCTTGTCTTCGTTGGGAGTG
Terms and licenses: Academic/Nonprofit Terms; Industry Terms: Not Available to Industry
Depositor comments: Please visit https://doi.org/10.1101/2023.08.03.551876 for bioRxiv preprint.
How to cite: EF1A_Hygro_P2A_RUNX1_H78R_Barcode was a gift from Prashant Mali (Addgene plasmid # 170937 ; http://n2t.net/addgene:170937 ; RRID:Addgene_170937)
