[The description below was written by a language model from this plasmid's Addgene catalogue record and pLannotate feature annotations shown in this document.]
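Description:
EF1A_Hygro_P2A_RUNX1_H78R_Barcode is a lentiviral transfer plasmid for stable overexpression of a human RUNX1 (AML1) point mutant, H78R, in mammalian cells. It derives from the EF1a_mCherry_P2A_Hygro_Barcode backbone, with the insert introduced by Gibson cloning. In bacteria it is maintained through a high-copy ColE1/pUC-type origin and selected with ampicillin via β-lactamase; an f1 origin is also present. The backbone additionally carries an SV40/EM7-driven bleomycin/Zeocin resistance cassette outside the viral region, although the catalogue lists only hygromycin as the mammalian selectable marker.

The viral portion follows a standard HIV-1-based layout. A CMV enhancer/promoter drives genomic RNA production from a truncated 5' LTR, followed by the Ψ packaging signal, a gag fragment, the Rev response element for nuclear export, and the cPPT/CTS. The region is closed by a second truncated LTR preceded by a loxP site, with a bGH polyadenylation signal downstream. Between these elements, the human EF-1α promoter drives a single transcript encoding hygromycin phosphotransferase followed by the 1,359 bp RUNX1 coding sequence. According to the construct name, the two are joined by a P2A self-cleaving peptide, which would fit the short unannotated gap between the two reading frames, so drug selection and mutant protein expression are coupled. The name also indicates a barcode, presumably for identifying the variant in pooled experiments, but neither its position nor the P2A is annotated in the feature table. No WPRE was detected.

The associated work concerns phenotyping of coding variants in the transcription factor RUNX1, and this plasmid appears to represent one variant in that set.
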