Features (pLannotate 1.2.2; 33 found; start..end, strand, type, name):
     29..358     +  promoter       SV40 promoter: SV40 enhancer and early promoter
    406..453     +  promoter       EM7 promoter: synthetic bacterial promoter&nbsp
    472..846     +  CDS            BleoR: antibiotic-binding protein; Sh ble from Streptoalloteichus hindustanus; confers resistance to bleomycin, phleomycin, and Zeocin™
    856..981     +  CDS            ble (fragment): BLE_KLEPN - Experimental evidence at protein level: Swiss-Prot protein existence level 1. Binding protein with a strong affinity to the bleomycin family of antibiotics. Binds to CL990; an antimitotic-antibiotic compound. From Klebsiella pneumoniae.
    976..1097    +  polyA_signal   SV40 poly(A) signal: SV40 polyadenylation signal
   1168..1190    -  protein_bind   lac operator (fragment): The lac repressor binds to the lac operator to inhibit transcription in E. coli. This inhibition can be relieved by adding lactose or isopropyl-β-D-thiogalactopyranoside (IPTG). lac repressor encoded by lacI
   1194..1224    -  promoter       lac promoter: promoter for the E. coli lac operon
   1239..1260    -  protein_bind   CAP binding site: CAP binding activates transcription in the presence of cAMP. E. coli catabolite activator protein
   1273..1365    -  CDS            lacI (fragment): lac repressor; lacI; The lac repressor binds to the lac operator to inhibit transcription in E. coli. This inhibition can be relieved by adding lactose or isopropyl-β-D-thiogalactopyranoside (IPTG).
   1548..2136    -  rep_origin     ori: high-copy-number ColE1/pMB1/pBR322/pUC origin of replication
   2307..3167    -  CDS            AmpR: β-lactamase; bla; confers resistance to ampicillin, carbenicillin, and related antibiotics
   3168..3272    -  promoter       AmpR promoter: bla
   3331..3383    -  misc_feature   bom (fragment): basis of mobility region from pBR322
   3538..3917    +  enhancer       CMV enhancer: human cytomegalovirus immediate early enhancer
   3918..4117    +  promoter       CMV promoter: human cytomegalovirus (CMV) immediate early promoter
   4135..4315    +  LTR            5' LTR (truncated): truncated 5' long terminal repeat (LTR) from HIV-1
   4362..4487    +  misc_feature   HIV-1 Ψ: packaging signal of human immunodeficiency virus type 1
   4471..4834    +  CDS            HIV-1 gag (fragment): gag protein from human immunodeficiency virus 1; gag
   4980..5213    +  misc_feature   RRE: The Rev response element (RRE) of HIV-1 allows for Rev-dependent mRNA export from the nucleus to the cytoplasm.
   5590..5690    +  CDS            Rev (fragment): human immunodeficiency virus 1 (HIV-1) Rev protein; rev; enhances nuclear export of unspliced and incompletely spliced viral mRNAs
   5740..5857    +  misc_feature   cPPT/CTS: central polypurine tract and central termination sequence of HIV-1
   5920..5986    +  CDS            small t antigen (fragment): SV40 (simian virus 40) small t antigen
   5993..7171    +  promoter       EF-1α promoter: strong constitutive promoter for human elongation factor EF-1α
   7188..7206    +  promoter       T7 promoter: promoter for bacteriophage T7 RNA polymerase
   7226..7262    -  misc_feature   MCS (fragment): pBluescript multiple cloning site
   7270..8292    +  CDS            hph: KHYB_ECOLX - Experimental evidence at protein level: Swiss-Prot protein existence level 1. The aminoglycoside phosphotransferases achieve inactivation of their antibiotic substrates by phosphorylation. Only phosphorylates hygromycin and closely related compounds such as demethyl analogs and destomycin. From Escherichia coli.
   8359..9717    +  CDS            RUNX1: RUNX1_HUMAN - Also known as AML1, CBFA2. Experimental evidence at protein level: Swiss-Prot protein existence level 1. Isoform AML-1L interferes with the transactivation activity of RUNX1. From Homo sapiens (Human).
   9801..9914    +  CDS            nef (fragment): NEF_HV1LA - Experimental evidence at protein level: Swiss-Prot protein existence level 1. Extracellular Nef protein targets CD4(+) T-lymphocytes for apoptosis by interacting with CXCR4 surface receptors. From Human immunodeficiency virus type 1 group M subtype B (isolate Lai) (HIV-1).
   9912..9945    +  protein_bind   loxP: Cre-mediated recombination occurs in the 8-bp core sequence (GCATACAT). Cre recombinase
   9970..10150   +  LTR            5' LTR (truncated): truncated 5' long terminal repeat (LTR) from HIV-1
  10182..10406   +  polyA_signal   bGH poly(A) signal: bovine growth hormone polyadenylation signal
  10410..10431   +  promoter       SV40 promoter (fragment): SV40 enhancer and early promoter
  10452..15      +  rep_origin     f1 ori (across the origin) (sequence partly withheld): f1 bacteriophage origin of replication; arrow indicates direction of (+) strand synthesis
>Addgene plasmid #170937 | EF1A_Hygro_P2A_RUNX1_H78R_Barcode | addgene full sequence | sequence record 336852 | Addgene NGS Result
AATTTAACGCGAATTAATTCTGTGGAATGTGTGTCAGTTAGGGTGTGGAAAGTCCCCAGGCTCCCCAGCA
GGCAGAAGTATGCAAAGCATGCATCTCAATTAGTCAGCAACCAGGTGTGGAAAGTCCCCAGGCTCCCCAG
CAGGCAGAAGTATGCAAAGCATGCATCTCAATTAGTCAGCAACCATAGTCCCGCCCCTAACTCCGCCCAT
CCCGCCCCTAACTCCGCCCAGTTCCGCCCATTCTCCGCCCCATGGCTGACTAATTTTTTTTATTTATGCA
GAGGCCGAGGCCGCCTCTGCCTCTGAGCTATTCCAGAAGTAGTGAGGAGGCTTTTTTGGAGGCCTAGGCT
TTTGCAAAAAGCTCCCGGGAGCTTGTATATCCATTTTCGGATCTGATCAGCACGTGTTGACAATTAATCA
TCGGCATAGTATATCGGCATAGTATAATACGACAAGGTGAGGAACTAAACCATGGCCAAGTTGACCAGTG
CCGTTCCGGTGCTCACCGCGCGCGACGTCGCCGGAGCGGTCGAGTTCTGGACCGACCGGCTCGGGTTCTC
CCGGGACTTCGTGGAGGACGACTTCGCCGGTGTGGTCCGGGACGACGTGACCCTGTTCATCAGCGCGGTC
CAGGACCAGGTGGTGCCGGACAACACCCTGGCCTGGGTGTGGGTGCGCGGCCTGGACGAGCTGTACGCCG
AGTGGTCGGAGGTCGTGTCCACGAACTTCCGGGACGCCTCCGGGCCGGCCATGACCGAGATCGGCGAGCA
GCCGTGGGGGCGGGAGTTCGCCCTGCGCGACCCGGCCGGCAACTGCGTGCACTTCGTGGCCGAGGAGCAG
GACTGACACGTGCTACGAGATTTCGATTCCACCGCCGCCTTCTATGAAAGGTTGGGCTTCGGAATCGTTT
TCCGGGACGCCGGCTGGATGATCCTCCAGCGCGGGGATCTCATGCTGGAGTTCTTCGCCCACCCCAACTT
GTTTATTGCAGCTTATAATGGTTACAAATAAAGCAATAGCATCACAAATTTCACAAATAAAGCATTTTTT
TCACTGCATTCTAGTTGTGGTTTGTCCAAACTCATCAATGTATCTTATCATGTCTGTATACCGTCGACCT
CTAGCTAGAGCTTGGCGTAATCATGGTCATAGCTGTTTCCTGTGTGAAATTGTTATCCGCTCACAATTCC
ACACAACATACGAGCCGGAAGCATAAAGTGTAAAGCCTGGGGTGCCTAATGAGTGAGCTAACTCACATTA
ATTGCGTTGCGCTCACTGCCCGCTTTCCAGTCGGGAAACCTGTCGTGCCAGCTGCATTAATGAATCGGCC
AACGCGCGGGGAGAGGCGGTTTGCGTATTGGGCGCTCTTCCGCTTCCTCGCTCACTGACTCGCTGCGCTC
GGTCGTTCGGCTGCGGCGAGCGGTATCAGCTCACTCAAAGGCGGTAATACGGTTATCCACAGAATCAGGG
GATAACGCAGGAAAGAACATGTGAGCAAAAGGCCAGCAAAAGGCCAGGAACCGTAAAAAGGCCGCGTTGC
TGGCGTTTTTCCATAGGCTCCGCCCCCCTGACGAGCATCACAAAAATCGACGCTCAAGTCAGAGGTGGCG
AAACCCGACAGGACTATAAAGATACCAGGCGTTTCCCCCTGGAAGCTCCCTCGTGCGCTCTCCTGTTCCG
ACCCTGCCGCTTACCGGATACCTGTCCGCCTTTCTCCCTTCGGGAAGCGTGGCGCTTTCTCATAGCTCAC
GCTGTAGGTATCTCAGTTCGGTGTAGGTCGTTCGCTCCAAGCTGGGCTGTGTGCACGAACCCCCCGTTCA
GCCCGACCGCTGCGCCTTATCCGGTAACTATCGTCTTGAGTCCAACCCGGTAAGACACGACTTATCGCCA
CTGGCAGCAGCCACTGGTAACAGGATTAGCAGAGCGAGGTATGTAGGCGGTGCTACAGAGTTCTTGAAGT
GGTGGCCTAACTACGGCTACACTAGAAGAACAGTATTTGGTATCTGCGCTCTGCTGAAGCCAGTTACCTT
CGGAAAAAGAGTTGGTAGCTCTTGATCCGGCAAACAAACCACCGCTGGTAGCGGTGGTTTTTTTGTTTGC
AAGCAGCAGATTACGCGCAGAAAAAAAGGATCTCAAGAAGATCCTTTGATCTTTTCTACGGGGTCTGACG
CTCAGTGGAACGAAAACTCACGTTAAGGGATTTTGGTCATGAGATTATCAAAAAGGATCTTCACCTAGAT
CCTTTTAAATTAAAAATGAAGTTTTAAATCAATCTAAAGTATATATGAGTAAACTTGGTCTGACAGTTAC
CAATGCTTAATCAGTGAGGCACCTATCTCAGCGATCTGTCTATTTCGTTCATCCATAGTTGCCTGACTCC
CCGTCGTGTAGATAACTACGATACGGGAGGGCTTACCATCTGGCCCCAGTGCTGCAATGATACCGCGAGA
CCCACGCTCACCGGCTCCAGATTTATCAGCAATAAACCAGCCAGCCGGAAGGGCCGAGCGCAGAAGTGGT
CCTGCAACTTTATCCGCCTCCATCCAGTCTATTAATTGTTGCCGGGAAGCTAGAGTAAGTAGTTCGCCAG
TTAATAGTTTGCGCAACGTTGTTGCCATTGCTACAGGCATCGTGGTGTCACGCTCGTCGTTTGGTATGGC
TTCATTCAGCTCCGGTTCCCAACGATCAAGGCGAGTTACATGATCCCCCATGTTGTGCAAAAAAGCGGTT
AGCTCCTTCGGTCCTCCGATCGTTGTCAGAAGTAAGTTGGCCGCAGTGTTATCACTCATGGTTATGGCAG
CACTGCATAATTCTCTTACTGTCATGCCATCCGTAAGATGCTTTTCTGTGACTGGTGAGTACTCAACCAA
GTCATTCTGAGAATAGTGTATGCGGCGACCGAGTTGCTCTTGCCCGGCGTCAATACGGGATAATACCGCG
CCACATAGCAGAACTTTAAAAGTGCTCATCATTGGAAAACGTTCTTCGGGGCGAAAACTCTCAAGGATCT
TACCGCTGTTGAGATCCAGTTCGATGTAACCCACTCGTGCACCCAACTGATCTTCAGCATCTTTTACTTT
CACCAGCGTTTCTGGGTGAGCAAAAACAGGAAGGCAAAATGCCGCAAAAAAGGGAATAAGGGCGACACGG
AAATGTTGAATACTCATACTCTTCCTTTTTCAATATTATTGAAGCATTTATCAGGGTTATTGTCTCATGA
GCGGATACATATTTGAATGTATTTAGAAAAATAAACAAATAGGGGTTCCGCGCACATTTCCCCGAAAAGT
GCCACCTGACGTCGACGGATCGGGAGATCTCCCGATCCCCTATGGTGCACTCTCAGTACAATCTGCTCTG
ATGCCGCATAGTTAAGCCAGTATCTGCTCCCTGCTTGTGTGTTGGAGGTCGCTGAGTAGTGCGCGAGCAA
AATTTAAGCTACAACAAGGCAAGGCTTGACCGACAATTGCATGAAGAATCTGCTTAGGGTTAGGCGTTTT
GCGCTGCTTCGCGATGTACGGGCCAGATATACGCGTTGACATTGATTATTGACTAGTTATTAATAGTAAT
CAATTACGGGGTCATTAGTTCATAGCCCATATATGGAGTTCCGCGTTACATAACTTACGGTAAATGGCCC
GCCTGGCTGACCGCCCAACGACCCCCGCCCATTGACGTCAATAATGACGTATGTTCCCATAGTAACGCCA
ATAGGGACTTTCCATTGACGTCAATGGGTGGAGTATTTACGGTAAACTGCCCACTTGGCAGTACATCAAG
TGTATCATATGCCAAGTACGCCCCCTATTGACGTCAATGACGGTAAATGGCCCGCCTGGCATTATGCCCA
GTACATGACCTTATGGGACTTTCCTACTTGGCAGTACATCTACGTATTAGTCATCGCTATTACCATGGTG
ATGCGGTTTTGGCAGTACATCAATGGGCGTGGATAGCGGTTTGACTCACGGGGATTTCCAAGTCTCCACC
CCATTGACGTCAATGGGAGTTTGTTTTGGCACCAAAATCAACGGGACTTTCCAAAATGTCGTAACAACTC
CGCCCCATTGACGCAAATGGGCGGTAGGCGTGTACGGTGGGAGGTCTATATAAGCAGCGCGTTTTGCCTG
TACTGGGTCTCTCTGGTTAGACCAGATCTGAGCCTGGGAGCTCTCTGGCTAACTAGGGAACCCACTGCTT
AAGCCTCAATAAAGCTTGCCTTGAGTGCTTCAAGTAGTGTGTGCCCGTCTGTTGTGTGACTCTGGTAACT
AGAGATCCCTCAGACCCTTTTAGTCAGTGTGGAAAATCTCTAGCAGTGGCGCCCGAACAGGGACTTGAAA
GCGAAAGGGAAACCAGAGGAGCTCTCTCGACGCAGGACTCGGCTTGCTGAAGCGCGCACGGCAAGAGGCG
AGGGGCGGCGACTGGTGAGTACGCCAAAAATTTTGACTAGCGGAGGCTAGAAGGAGAGAGATGGGTGCGA
GAGCGTCAGTATTAAGCGGGGGAGAATTAGATCGCGATGGGAAAAAATTCGGTTAAGGCCAGGGGGAAAG
AAAAAATATAAATTAAAACATATAGTATGGGCAAGCAGGGAGCTAGAACGATTCGCAGTTAATCCTGGCC
TGTTAGAAACATCAGAAGGCTGTAGACAAATACTGGGACAGCTACAACCATCCCTTCAGACAGGATCAGA
AGAACTTAGATCATTATATAATACAGTAGCAACCCTCTATTGTGTGCATCAAAGGATAGAGATAAAAGAC
ACCAAGGAAGCTTTAGACAAGATAGAGGAAGAGCAAAACAAAAGTAAGACCACCGCACAGCAAGCGGCCG
CTGATCTTCAGACCTGGAGGAGGAGATATGAGGGACAATTGGAGAAGTGAATTATATAAATATAAAGTAG
TAAAAATTGAACCATTAGGAGTAGCACCCACCAAGGCAAAGAGAAGAGTGGTGCAGAGAGAAAAAAGAGC
AGTGGGAATAGGAGCTTTGTTCCTTGGGTTCTTGGGAGCAGCAGGAAGCACTATGGGCGCAGCGTCAATG
ACGCTGACGGTACAGGCCAGACAATTATTGTCTGGTATAGTGCAGCAGCAGAACAATTTGCTGAGGGCTA
TTGAGGCGCAACAGCATCTGTTGCAACTCACAGTCTGGGGCATCAAGCAGCTCCAGGCAAGAATCCTGGC
TGTGGAAAGATACCTAAAGGATCAACAGCTCCTGGGGATTTGGGGTTGCTCTGGAAAACTCATTTGCACC
ACTGCTGTGCCTTGGAATGCTAGTTGGAGTAATAAATCTCTGGAACAGATTTGGAATCACACGACCTGGA
TGGAGTGGGACAGAGAAATTAACAATTACACAAGCTTAATACACTCCTTAATTGAAGAATCGCAAAACCA
GCAAGAAAAGAATGAACAAGAATTATTGGAATTAGATAAATGGGCAAGTTTGTGGAATTGGTTTAACATA
ACAAATTGGCTGTGGTATATAAAATTATTCATAATGATAGTAGGAGGCTTGGTAGGTTTAAGAATAGTTT
TTGCTGTACTTTCTATAGTGAATAGAGTTAGGCAGGGATATTCACCATTATCGTTTCAGACCCACCTCCC
AACCCCGAGGGGACCCGACAGGCCCGAAGGAATAGAAGAAGAAGGTGGAGAGAGAGACAGAGACAGATCC
ATTCGATTAGTGAACGGATCGGCACTGCGTGCGCCAATTCTGCAGACAAATGGCAGTATTCATCCACAAT
TTTAAAAGAAAAGGGGGGATTGGGGGGTACAGTGCAGGGGAAAGAATAGTAGACATAATAGCAACAGACA
TACAAACTAAAGAATTACAAAAACAAATTACAAAAATTCAAAATTTTCGGGTTTATTACAGGGACAGCAG
AGATCCAGTTTGGTTAATTAATCGATAAGCTTTGCAAAGATGGATAAAGTTTTAAACAGAGAGGAATCTT
TGCAGCTAATGGACCTTCTAGGTCTTGAAAGGAGTGGGAATTGGCTCCGGTGCCCGTCAGTGGGCAGAGC
GCACATCGCCCACAGTCCCCGAGAAGTTGGGGGGAGGGGTCGGCAATTGAACCGGTGCCTAGAGAAGGTG
GCGCGGGGTAAACTGGGAAAGTGATGTCGTGTACTGGCTCCGCCTTTTTCCCGAGGGTGGGGGAGAACCG
TATATAAGTGCAGTAGTCGCCGTGAACGTTCTTTTTCGCAACGGGTTTGCCGCCAGAACACAGGTAAGTG
CCGTGTGTGGTTCCCGCGGGCCTGGCCTCTTTACGGGTTATGGCCCTTGCGTGCCTTGAATTACTTCCAC
CTGGCTGCAGTACGTGATTCTTGATCCCGAGCTTCGGGTTGGAAGTGGGTGGGAGAGTTCGAGGCCTTGC
GCTTAAGGAGCCCCTTCGCCTCGTGCTTGAGTTGAGGCCTGGCCTGGGCGCTGGGGCCGCCGCGTGCGAA
TCTGGTGGCACCTTCGCGCCTGTCTCGCTGCTTTCGATAAGTCTCTAGCCATTTAAAATTTTTGATGACC
TGCTGCGACGCTTTTTTTCTGGCAAGATAGTCTTGTAAATGCGGGCCAAGATCTGCACACTGGTATTTCG
GTTTTTGGGGCCGCGGGCGGCGACGGGGCCCGTGCGTCCCAGCGCACATGTTCGGCGAGGCGGGGCCTGC
GAGCGCGGCCACCGAGAATCGGACGGGGGTAGTCTCAAGCTGGCCGGCCTGCTCTGGTGCCTGGCCTCGC
GCCGCCGTGTATCGCCCCGCCCTGGGCGGCAAGGCTGGCCCGGTCGGCACCAGTTGCGTGAGCGGAAAGA
TGGCCGCTTCCCGGCCCTGCTGCAGGGAGCTCAAAATGGAGGACGCGGCGCTCGGGAGAGCGGGCGGGTG
AGTCACCCACACAAAGGAAAAGGGCCTTTCCGTCCTCAGCCGTCGCTTCATGTGACTCCACGGAGTACCG
GGCGCCGTCCAGGCACCTCGATTAGTTCTCGAGCTTTTGGAGTACGTCGTCTTTAGGTTGGGGGGAGGGG
TTTTATGCGATGGAGTTTCCCCACACTGAGTGGGTGGAGACTGAAGTTAGGCCAGCTTGGCACTTGATGT
AATTCTCCTTGGAATTTGCCCTTTTTGAGTTTGGATCTTGGTTCATTCTCAAGCCTCAGACAGTGGTTCA
AAGTTTTTTTCTTCCATTTCAGGTGTCGTGAGGAATTAGCTTGGTACTAATACGACTCACTATAGGGAGA
CCCAAGCTGGCTAGGTAAGCTTGATATCGAATTCCTGCAGCCCGGGGGATCCCGCCACCATGAAAAAGCC
TGAACTCACCGCGACGTCTGTCGAGAAGTTTCTGATCGAAAAGTTCGACAGCGTCTCCGACCTGATGCAG
CTCTCGGAGGGCGAAGAATCTCGTGCTTTCAGCTTCGATGTAGGAGGGCGTGGATATGTCCTGCGGGTAA
ATAGCTGCGCCGATGGTTTCTACAAAGATCGTTATGTTTATCGGCACTTTGCATCGGCCGCGCTCCCGAT
TCCGGAAGTGCTTGACATTGGGGAATTCAGCGAGAGCCTGACCTATTGCATCTCCCGCCGTGCACAGGGT
GTCACGTTGCAAGACCTGCCTGAAACCGAACTGCCCGCTGTTCTGCAGCCGGTCGCGGAGGCCATGGATG
CGATCGCTGCGGCCGATCTTAGCCAGACGAGCGGGTTCGGCCCATTCGGACCGCAAGGAATCGGTCAATA
CACTACATGGCGTGATTTCATATGCGCGATTGCTGATCCCCATGTGTATCACTGGCAAACTGTGATGGAC
GACACCGTCAGTGCGTCCGTCGCGCAGGCTCTCGATGAGCTGATGCTTTGGGCCGAGGACTGCCCCGAAG
TCCGGCACCTCGTGCACGCGGATTTCGGCTCCAACAATGTCCTGACGGACAATGGCCGCATAACAGCGGT
CATTGACTGGAGCGAGGCGATGTTCGGGGATTCCCAATACGAGGTCGCCAACATCTTCTTCTGGAGGCCG
TGGTTGGCTTGTATGGAGCAGCAGACGCGCTACTTCGAGCGGAGGCATCCGGAGCTTGCAGGATCGCCGC
GGCTCCGGGCGTATATGCTCCGCATTGGTCTTGACCAACTCTATCAGAGCTTGGTTGACGGCAATTTCGA
TGATGCAGCTTGGGCGCAGGGTCGATGCGACGCAATCGTCCGATCCGGAGCCGGGACTGTCGGGCGTACA
CAAATCGCCCGCAGAAGCGCGGCCGTCTGGACCGATGGCTGTGTAGAAGTACTCGCCGATAGTGGAAACC
GACGCCCCAGCACTCGTCCGAGGGCAAAGGAAGGATCCGGCGCAACAAACTTCTCTCTGCTGAAACAAGC
CGGAGATGTCGAAGAGAATCCTGGACCGATGCGTATCCCCGTAGATGCCAGCACGAGCCGCCGCTTCACG
CCGCCTTCCACCGCGCTGAGCCCAGGCAAGATGAGCGAGGCGTTGCCGCTGGGCGCCCCGGACGCCGGCG
CTGCCCTGGCCGGCAAGCTGAGGAGCGGCGACCGCAGCATGGTGGAGGTGCTGGCCGACCACCCGGGCGA
GCTGGTGCGCACCGACAGCCCCAACTTCCTCTGCTCCGTGCTGCCTACGCGCTGGCGCTGCAACAAGACC
CTGCCCATCGCTTTCAAGGTGGTGGCCCTAGGGGATGTTCCAGATGGCACTCTGGTCACTGTGATGGCTG
GCAATGATGAAAACTACTCGGCTGAGCTGAGAAATGCTACCGCAGCCATGAAGAACCAGGTTGCAAGATT
TAATGACCTCAGGTTTGTCGGTCGAAGTGGAAGAGGGAAAAGCTTCACTCTGACCATCACTGTCTTCACA
AACCCACCGCAAGTCGCCACCTACCACAGAGCCATCAAAATCACAGTGGATGGGCCCCGAGAACCTCGAA
GACATCGGCAGAAACTAGATGATCAGACCAAGCCCGGGAGCTTGTCCTTTTCCGAGCGGCTCAGTGAACT
GGAGCAGCTGCGGCGCACAGCCATGAGGGTCAGCCCACACCACCCAGCCCCCACGCCCAACCCTCGTGCC
TCCCTGAACCACTCCACTGCCTTTAACCCTCAGCCTCAGAGTCAGATGCAGGATACAAGGCAGATCCAAC
CATCCCCACCGTGGTCCTACGATCAGTCCTACCAATACCTGGGATCCATTGCCTCTCCTTCTGTGCACCC
AGCAACGCCCATTTCACCTGGACGTGCCAGCGGCATGACAACCCTCTCTGCAGAACTTTCCAGTCGACTC
TCAACGGCACCCGACCTGACAGCGTTCAGCGACCCGCGCCAGTTCCCCGCGCTGCCCTCCATCTCCGACC
CCCGCATGCACTATCCAGGCGCCTTCACCTACTCCCCGACGCCGGTCACCTCGGGCATCGGCATCGGCAT
GTCGGCCATGGGCTCGGCCACGCGCTACCACACCTACCTGCCGCCGCCCTACCCCGGCTCGTCGCAAGCG
CAGGGAGGCCCGTTCCAAGCCAGCTCGCCCTCCTACCACCTGTACTACGGCGCCTCGGCCGGCTCCTACC
AGTTCTCCATGGTGGGCGGCGAGCGCTCGCCGCCGCGCATCCTGCCGCCCTGCACCAACGCCTCCACCGG
CTCCGCGCTGCTCAACCCCAGCCTCCCGAACCAGAGCGACGTGGTGGAGGCCGAGGGCAGCCACAGCAAC
TCCCCCACCAACATGGCGCCCTCCGCGCGCCTGGAGGAGGCCGTGTGGAGGCCCTACTGACTAGCTAAGT
TAGAACTATTTCCTGGCTGTTACGCGCAGTTACTTTAACTACTGACGGGCTTGTTAAACAGTGAACCGCC
CGCCCCACGACCCGCAGCGCCCGACCGAAAGGAGCGCACGACCCCATGCATCGAACAAAAGAAAAGGGGG
GACTGGAAGGGCTAATTCACTCCCAACGAAGACAAGATATCATAACTTCGTATAGCATACATTATACGAA
GTTATCGTCTAGCTGGTCCGGACTGTACTGGGTCTCTCTGGTTAGACCAGATCTGAGCCTGGGAGCTCTC
TGGCTAACTAGGGAACCCACTGCTTAAGCCTCAATAAAGCTTGCCTTGAGTGCTTCAAGTAGTGTGTGCC
CGTCTGTTGTGTGACTCTGGTAACTAGAGATCCCTCAGACCCTTTTAGTCAGTGTGGAAAATCTCTAGCA
GGGCCCGTTTAAACCCGCTGATCAGCCTCGACTGTGCCTTCTAGTTGCCAGCCATCTGTTGTTTGCCCCT
CCCCCGTGCCTTCCTTGACCCTGGAAGGTGCCACTCCCACTGTCCTTTCCTAATAAAATGAGGAAATTGC
ATCGCATTGTCTGAGTAGGTGTCATTCTATTCTGGGGGGTGGGGTGGGGCAGGACAGCAAGGGGGAGGAT
TGGGAAGACAATAGCAGGCATGCTGGGGATGCGGTGGGCTCTATGGCTTCTGAGGCGGAAAGAACCAGCT
GGGGCTCTAGGGGGTATCCCC
[124 nt withheld, positions 10452-10575]
C
[91 nt withheld, positions 10577-10667]
A
[49 nt withheld, positions 10669-10717]
CCTTTGACGTTGGAGTCCACGTTCTTT
[37 nt withheld, positions 10745-10781]
ACCCTATCTCGGTCTATTCTTTTGATTTATAAGGGATTTTGCCGATTTCGGCCTATTGGTTAAAAAATGA
GCTGATTTAACAAA
